Addgene plasmid #168423: pTL362
Purpose: pGBKT7 yeast two-hybrid plasmid
Depositing lab: Sophien Kamoun. Depositing organization: Sainsbury Laboratory, Norwich. Publication: A single amino acid polymorphism in a conserved effector of the multihost blast fungus pathogen expands host-target binding spectrum. Bentham AR, Petit-Houdenot Y, Win J, Chuma I, Terauchi R, Banfield MJ, Kamoun S, Langner T. PLoS Pathog. 2021 Nov 10;17(11):e1009957. doi: 10.1371/journal.ppat.1009957. eCollection 2021 Nov. PubMed 34758051.
Backbone
  Vector backbone: pGBKT7
  Vector type: Yeast Expression
Growth in bacteria
  Bacterial resistance: Kanamycin, 50 μg/mL
  Growth temperature: 37°C
  Growth strain: DH5alpha
  Copy number: High Copy
Gene/Insert
  Gene/Insert name: LOC_ Os04g32860
  Species: Oryza sativa
  Cloning method: Unknown
Terms and licenses: Academic/Nonprofit Terms; Industry Terms: Not Available to Industry
How to cite: pTL362 was a gift from Sophien Kamoun (Addgene plasmid # 168423 ; http://n2t.net/addgene:168423 ; RRID:Addgene_168423)
