[The description below was written by a language model from this plasmid's Addgene catalogue record and pLannotate feature annotations shown in this document.]
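Description:
pTL362 is a yeast two-hybrid "bait" plasmid built on the pGBKT7 backbone, a yeast expression shuttle vector. In E. coli it replicates from a high-copy ColE1/pUC-type origin and is selected with kanamycin through the Tn5 NeoR/KanR gene, which is driven by a bla (AmpR) promoter. In Saccharomyces cerevisiae it is maintained episomally by the 2μ origin and selected by tryptophan prototrophy through the TRP1 marker and its own promoter. An f1 origin is also present, along with leftover backbone fragments (lac promoter/operator, lacZα, lacI, rop, bom, ble and poly(A) signal remnants) that have no evident role in the construct's function.

The expression cassette uses the constitutive yeast ADH1 promoter to drive the GAL4 DNA-binding domain, followed downstream by the insert and by T7 and ADH1 terminators. The catalogue lists the insert as the rice (Oryza sativa) locus LOC_Os04g32860. The annotation detects a short coding region in this position matching a fragment of rice PI21, a protein implicated in defence responses to the blast fungus Magnaporthe oryzae. The match may reflect similarity to a related protein or domain rather than identity, and the record does not state the exact boundaries of the cloned sequence or the cloning method. A T7 promoter sits between the GAL4 domain and the insert, which in this backbone allows in vitro transcription of the insert alone.

When the plasmid is co-expressed with a GAL4 activation-domain "prey" plasmid in a reporter yeast strain, interaction between bait and prey reconstitutes GAL4 activity. The associated publication concerns how a blast fungus effector binds its host targets, which is consistent with using this rice protein to test effector–host protein interactions.
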