Features (pLannotate 1.2.2; 24 found; start..end, strand, type, name):
     30..734     +  promoter       ADH1 promoter: S. cerevisiae ADH1; promoter for alcohol dehydrogenase 1
    762..1202    +  CDS            GAL4 DNA binding domain: DNA binding domain of the GAL4 transcriptional activator; Saccharomyces cerevisiae GAL4 (truncated)
   1213..1231    +  promoter       T7 promoter: promoter for bacteriophage T7 RNA polymerase
   1305..1460    +  CDS            PI21 (fragment): PI21_ORYSJ - Also known as rMg40. Experimental evidence at transcript level: Swiss-Prot protein existence level 2. Involved in defense responses (PubMed:19696351, PubMed:26740780). Contributes to slowing defense responses toward Magnaporthe oryzae (PubMed:19696351). From Oryza sativa subsp. japonica (Rice).
   1565..1612    +  terminator     T7 terminator: transcription terminator for bacteriophage T7 RNA polymerase
   1639..1826    +  terminator     ADH1 terminator: S. cerevisiae ADH1; transcription terminator for the S. cerevisiae alcohol dehydrogenase 1 (ADH1) gene
   1874..1890    -  protein_bind   lac operator: The lac repressor binds to the lac operator to inhibit transcription in E. coli. This inhibition can be relieved by adding lactose or isopropyl-β-D-thiogalactopyranoside (IPTG). lac repressor encoded by lacI
   1898..1928    -  promoter       lac promoter: promoter for the E. coli lac operon
   1943..1964    -  protein_bind   CAP binding site: CAP binding activates transcription in the presence of cAMP. E. coli catabolite activator protein
   1977..2069    -  CDS            lacI (fragment): lac repressor; lacI; The lac repressor binds to the lac operator to inhibit transcription in E. coli. This inhibition can be relieved by adding lactose or isopropyl-β-D-thiogalactopyranoside (IPTG).
   2252..2840    -  rep_origin     ori: high-copy-number ColE1/pMB1/pBR322/pUC origin of replication
   3062..3078    +  polyA_signal   bGH poly(A) signal (fragment): bovine growth hormone polyadenylation signal
   3169..3216    -  polyA_signal   HSV TK poly(A) signal: herpes simplex virus thymidine kinase polyadenylation signal (Cole and Stacy, 1985)
   3275..3427    -  CDS            ble (fragment): BLE_KLEPN - Experimental evidence at protein level: Swiss-Prot protein existence level 1. Binding protein with a strong affinity to the bleomycin family of antibiotics. Binds to CL990; an antimitotic-antibiotic compound. From Klebsiella pneumoniae.
   3448..4242    -  CDS            NeoR/KanR: aminoglycoside phosphotransferase from Tn5; aph(3')-II (or nptII); confers resistance to neomycin, kanamycin, and G418 (Geneticin®)
   4243..4347    -  promoter       AmpR promoter: bla
   4374..5716    -  rep_origin     2μ ori: yeast 2μ plasmid origin of replication
   5784..5819    +  CDS            rop (fragment): Rop protein, which maintains plasmids at low copy number; rop
   5921..5970    +  misc_feature   bom (fragment): basis of mobility region from pBR322
   6109..6256    +  promoter       TRP1 promoter: S. cerevisiae TRP1
   6257..6931    +  CDS            TRP1: phosphoribosylanthranilate isomerase, required for tryptophan biosynthesis; S. cerevisiae TRP1; yeast auxotrophic marker
   6982..7033    +  misc_feature   bom (fragment): basis of mobility region from pBR322
   7061..7489    -  rep_origin     f1 ori (sequence partly withheld): f1 bacteriophage origin of replication; arrow indicates direction of (+) strand synthesis
   7493..29      -  CDS            lacZα (fragment) (across the origin): LacZα fragment of β-galactosidase; lacZ fragment
>Addgene plasmid #168423 | pTL362 | addgene full sequence | sequence record 349987 | Addgene NGS Result
CGGTGCGGGCCTCTTCGCTATTACGCCAGATCCTTTTGTTGTTTCCGGGTGTACAATATGGACTTCCTCT
TTTCTGGCAACCAAACCCATACATCGGGATTCCTATAATACCTTCGTTGGTCTCCCTAACATGTAGGTGG
CGGAGGGGAGATATACAATAGAACAGATACCAGACAAGACATAATGGGCTAAACAAGACTACACCAATTA
CACTGCCTCATTGATGGTGGTACATAACGAACTAATACTGTAGCCCTAGACTTGATAGCCATCATCATAT
CGAAGTTTCACTACCCTTTTTCCATTTGCCATCTATTGAAGTAATAATAGGCGCATGCAACTTCTTTTCT
TTTTTTTTCTTTTCTCTCTCCCCCGTTGTTGTCTCACCATATCCGCAATGACAAAAAAATGATGGAAGAC
ACTAAAGGAAAAAATTAACGACAAAGACAGCACCAACAGATGTCGTTGTTCCAGAGCTGATGAGGGGTAT
CTCGAAGCACACGAAACTTTTTCCTTCCTTCATTCACGCACACTACTCTCTAATGAGCAACGGTATACGG
CCTTCCTTCCAGTTACTTGAATTTGAAATAAAAAAAAGTTTGCTGTCTTGCTATCAAGTATAAATAGACC
TGCAATTATTAATCTTTTGTTTCCTCGTCATTGTTCTCGTTCCCTTTCTTCCTTGTTTCTTTTTCTGCAC
AATATTTCAAGCTATACCAAGCATACAATCAACTCCAAGCTTGAAGCAAGCCTCCTGAAAGATGAAGCTA
CTGTCTTCTATCGAACAAGCATGCGATATTTGCCGACTTAAAAAGCTCAAGTGCTCCAAAGAAAAACCGA
AGTGCGCCAAGTGTCTGAAGAACAACTGGGAGTGTCGCTACTCTCCCAAAACCAAAAGGTCTCCGCTGAC
TAGGGCACATCTGACAGAAGTGGAATCAAGGCTAGAAAGACTGGAACAGCTATTTCTACTGATTTTTCCT
CGAGAAGACCTTGACATGATTTTGAAAATGGATTCTTTACAGGATATAAAAGCATTGTTAACAGGATTAT
TTGTACAAGATAATGTGAATAAAGATGCCGTCACAGATAGATTGGCTTCAGTGGAGACTGATATGCCTCT
AACATTGAGACAGCATAGAATAAGTGCGACATCATCATCGGAAGAGAGTAGTAACAAAGGTCAAAGACAG
TTGACTGTATCGCCGGAATTTGTAATACGACTCACTATAGGGCGAGCCGCCATCATGGAGGAGCAGAAGC
TGATCTCAGAGGAGGACCTGCATATGGCCATGGAGGCCGAATTCATGCCGACCCTGATTATTACCGTGGA
TCTGCAGTGCTGCCGCTGCAACATCAAGATCCAGAAGGTGCTGTGCTGCATGCAGGAACGCGGCGAGCTG
GAGATCGAAAAAATTGTGTATGAAAAAGATACCGTGGTGGTGAGCGGTCCGAGTACACCGCGTAGCAGTC
CGGCAAGTTGTGGTGCACGTCCGGCCCGTAGCAGTCGTACCAGCCGTAGCAGCCGCCGCAAACGCGGATC
CGTCGACCTGCAGCGGCCGCATAACTAGCATAACCCCTTGGGGCCTCTAAACGGGTCTTGAGGGGTTTTT
TGCGCGCTTGCAGCCAAGCTAATTCCGGGCGAATTTCTTATGATTTATGATTTTTATTATTAAATAAGTT
ATAAAAAAAATAAGTGTATACAAATTTTAAAGTGACTCTTAGGTTTTAAAACGAAAATTCTTATTCTTGA
GTAACTCTTTCCTGTAGGTCAGGTTGCTTTCTCAGGTATAGCATGAGGTCGCTCTTATTGACCACACCTC
TACCGGCATGCAAGCTTGGCGTAATCATGGTCATAGCTGTTTCCTGTGTGAAATTGTTATCCGCTCACAA
TTCCACACAACATACGAGCCGGAAGCATAAAGTGTAAAGCCTGGGGTGCCTAATGAGTGAGCTAACTCAC
ATTAATTGCGTTGCGCTCACTGCCCGCTTTCCAGTCGGGAAACCTGTCGTGCCAGCTGCATTAATGAATC
GGCCAACGCGCGGGGAGAGGCGGTTTGCGTATTGGGCGCTCTTCCGCTTCCTCGCTCACTGACTCGCTGC
GCTCGGTCGTTCGGCTGCGGCGAGCGGTATCAGCTCACTCAAAGGCGGTAATACGGTTATCCACAGAATC
AGGGGATAACGCAGGAAAGAACATGTGAGCAAAAGGCCAGCAAAAGGCCAGGAACCGTAAAAAGGCCGCG
TTGCTGGCGTTTTTCCATAGGCTCCGCCCCCCTGACGAGCATCACAAAAATCGACGCTCAAGTCAGAGGT
GGCGAAACCCGACAGGACTATAAAGATACCAGGCGTTTCCCCCTGGAAGCTCCCTCGTGCGCTCTCCTGT
TCCGACCCTGCCGCTTACCGGATACCTGTCCGCCTTTCTCCCTTCGGGAAGCGTGGCGCTTTCTCATAGC
TCACGCTGTAGGTATCTCAGTTCGGTGTAGGTCGTTCGCTCCAAGCTGGGCTGTGTGCACGAACCCCCCG
TTCAGCCCGACCGCTGCGCCTTATCCGGTAACTATCGTCTTGAGTCCAACCCGGTAAGACACGACTTATC
GCCACTGGCAGCAGCCACTGGTAACAGGATTAGCAGAGCGAGGTATGTAGGCGGTGCTACAGAGTTCTTG
AAGTGGTGGCCTAACTACGGCTACACTAGAAGAACAGTATTTGGTATCTGCGCTCTGCTGAAGCCAGTTA
CCTTCGGAAAAAGAGTTGGTAGCTCTTGATCCGGCAAACAAACCACCGCTGGTAGCGGTGGTTTTTTTGT
TTGCAAGCAGCAGATTACGCGCAGAAAAAAAGGATCTCAAGAAGATCCTTTGATCTTTTCTACGGGGTCT
GACGCTCAGTGGAACGAAAACTCACGTTAAGGGATTTTGGTCATGAGATTATCAAAAAGGATCTTCACCT
AGATCCTTTTAAATTAAAAATGAAGTTTTAAATCAATCTAAAGTATATATGAGTAACCTGAGGCTATGGC
AGGGCCTGCCGCCCCGACGTTGGCTGCGAGCCCTGGGCCTTCACCCGAACTTGGGGGGTGGGGTGGGGAA
AAGGAAGAAACGCGGGCGTATTGGCCCCAATGGGGTCTCGGTGGGGTATCGACAGAGTGCCAGCCCTGGG
ACCGAACCCCGCGTTTATGAACAAACGACCCAACACCGTGCGTTTTATTCTGTCTTTTTATTGCCGTCAT
AGCGCGGGTTCCTTCCGGTATTGTCTCCTTCCGTGTTTCAGTTAGCCTCCCCCTAGGGTGGGCGAAGAAC
TCCAGCATGAGATCCCCGCGCTGGAGGATCATCCAGCCGGCGTCCCGGAAAACGATTCCGAAGCCCAACC
TTTCATAGAAGGCGGCGGTGGAATCGAAATCTCGTGATGGCAGGTTGGGCGTCGCTTGGTCGGTCATTTC
GAACCCCAGAGTCCCGCTCAGAAGAACTCGTCAAGAAGGCGATAGAAGGCGATGCGCTGCGAATCGGGAG
CGGCGATACCGTAAAGCACGAGGAAGCGGTCAGCCCATTCGCCGCCAAGCTCTTCAGCAATATCACGGGT
AGCCAACGCTATGTCCTGATAGCGGTCCGCCACACCCAGCCGGCCACAGTCGATGAATCCAGAAAAGCGG
CCATTTTCCACCATGATATTCGGCAAGCAGGCATCGCCATGAGTCACGACGAGATCCTCGCCGTCGGGCA
TGCTCGCCTTGAGCCTGGCGAACAGTTCGGCTGGCGCGAGCCCCTGATGCTCTTCGTCCAGATCATCCTG
ATCGACAAGACCGGCTTCCATCCGAGTACGTGCTCGCTCGATGCGATGTTTCGCTTGGTGGTCGAATGGG
CAGGTAGCCGGATCAAGCGTATGCAGCCGCCGCATTGCATCAGCCATGATGGATACTTTCTCGGCAGGAG
CAAGGTGAGATGACAGGAGATCCTGCCCCGGCACTTCGCCCAATAGCAGCCAGTCCCTTCCCGCTTCAGT
GACAACGTCGAGCACAGCTGCGCAAGGAACGCCCGTCGTGGCCAGCCACGATAGCCGCGCTGCCTCGTCT
TGCAGTTCATTCAGGGCACCGGACAGGTCGGTCTTGACAAAAAGAACCGGGCGCCCCTGCGCTGACAGCC
GGAACACGGCGGCATCAGAGCAGCCGATTGTCTGTTGTGCCCAGTCATAGCCGAATAGCCTCTCCACCCA
AGCGGCCGGAGAACCTGCGTGCAATCCATCTTGTTCAATCATACTCTTCCTTTTTCAATATTATTGAAGC
ATTTATCAGGGTTATTGTCTCATGAGCGGATACATATTTGAATGTATTTAGAAAAATAAACAAATAGGGG
TTCCGCGCACATTTCCCCGAAAAGTGCCACCTGAACGAAGCATCTGTGCTTCATTTTGTAGAACAAAAAT
GCAACGCGAGAGCGCTAATTTTTCAAACAAAGAATCTGAGCTGCATTTTTACAGAACAGAAATGCAACGC
GAAAGCGCTATTTTACCAACGAAGAATCTGTGCTTCATTTTTGTAAAACAAAAATGCAACGCGAGAGCGC
TAATTTTTCAAACAAAGAATCTGAGCTGCATTTTTACAGAACAGAAATGCAACGCGAGAGCGCTATTTTA
CCAACAAAGAATCTATACTTCTTTTTTGTTCTACAAAAATGCATCCCGAGAGCGCTATTTTTCTAACAAA
GCATCTTAGATTACTTTTTTTCTCCTTTGTGCGCTCTATAATGCAGTCTCTTGATAACTTTTTGCACTGT
AGGTCCGTTAAGGTTAGAAGAAGGCTACTTTGGTGTCTATTTTCTCTTCCATAAAAAAAGCCTGACTCCA
CTTCCCGCGTTTACTGATTACTAGCGAAGCTGCGGGTGCATTTTTTCAAGATAAAGGCATCCCCGATTAT
ATTCTATACCGATGTGGATTGCGCATACTTTGTGAACAGAAAGTGATAGCGTTGATGATTCTTCATTGGT
CAGAAAATTATGAACGGTTTCTTCTATTTTGTCTCTATATACTACGTATAGGAAATGTTTACATTTTCGT
ATTGTTTTCGATTCACTCTATGAATAGTTCTTACTACAATTTTTTTGTCTAAAGAGTAATACTAGAGATA
AACATAAAAAATGTAGAGGTCGAGTTTAGATGCAAGTTCAAGGAGCGAAAGGTGGATGGGTAGGTTATAT
AGGGATATAGCACAGAGATATATAGCAAAGAGATACTTTTGAGCAATGTTTGTGGAAGCGGTATTCGCAA
TATTTTAGTAGCTCGTTACAGTCCGGTGCGTTTTTGGTTTTTTGAAAGTGCGTCTTCAGAGCGCTTTTGG
TTTTCAAAAGCGCTCTGAAGTTCCTATACTTTCTAGAGAATAGGAACTTCGGAATAGGAACTTCAAAGCG
TTTCCGAAAACGAGCGCTTCCGAAAATGCAACGCGAGCTGCGCACATACAGCTCACTGTTCACGTCGCAC
CTATATCTGCGTGTTGCCTGTATATATATATACATGAGAAGAACGGCATAGTGCGTGTTTATGCTTAAAT
GCGTACTTATATGCGTCTATTTATGTAGGATGAAAGGTAGTCTAGTACCTCCTGTGATATTATCCCATTC
CATGCGGGGTATCGTATGCTTCCTTCAGCACTACCCTTTAGCTGTTCTATATGCTGCCACTCCTCAATTG
GATTAGTCTCATCCTTCAATGCTATCATTTCCTTTGATATTGGATCATACTAAGAAACCATTATTATCAT
GACATTAACCTATAAAAATAGGCGTATCACGAGGCCCTTTCGTCTCGCGCGTTTCGGTGATGACGGTGAA
AACCTCTGACACATGCAGCTCCCGGAGACGGTCACAGCTTGTCTGTAAGCGGATGCCGGGAGCAGACAAG
CCCGTCAGGGCGCGTCAGCGGGTGTTGGCGGGTGTCGGGGCTGGCTTAACTATGCGGCATCAGAGCAGAT
TGTACTGAGAGTGCACCATAGATCAACGACATTACTATATATATAATATAGGAAGCATTTAATAGAACAG
CATCGTAATATATGTGTACTTTGCAGTTATGACGCCAGATGGCAGTAGTGGAAGATATTCTTTATTGAAA
AATAGCTTGTCACCTTACGTACAATCTTGATCCGGAGCTTTTCTTTTTTTGCCGATTAAGAATTAATTCG
GTCGAAAAAAGAAAAGGAGAGGGCCAAGAGGGAGGGCATTGGTGACTATTGAGCACGTGAGTATACGTGA
TTAAGCACACAAAGGCAGCTTGGAGTATGTCTGTTATTAATTTCACAGGTAGTTCTGGTCCATTGGTGAA
AGTTTGCGGCTTGCAGAGCACAGAGGCCGCAGAATGTGCTCTAGATTCCGATGCTGACTTGCTGGGTATT
ATATGTGTGCCCAATAGAAAGAGAACAATTGACCCGGTTATTGCAAGGAAAATTTCAAGTCTTGTAAAAG
CATATAAAAATAGTTCAGGCACTCCGAAATACTTGGTTGGCGTGTTTCGTAATCAACCTAAGGAGGATGT
TTTGGCTCTGGTCAATGATTACGGCATTGATATCGTCCAACTGCATGGAGATGAGTCGTGGCAAGAATAC
CAAGAGTTCCTCGGTTTGCCAGTTATTAAAAGACTCGTATTTCCAAAAGACTGCAACATACTACTCAGTG
CAGCTTCACAGAAACCTCATTCGTTTATTCCCTTGTTTGATTCAGAAGCAGGTGGGACAGGTGAACTTTT
GGATTGGAACTCGATTTCTGACTGGGTTGGAAGGCAAGAGAGCCCCGAAAGCTTACATTTTATGTTAGCT
GGTGGACTGACGCCAGAAAATGTTGGTGATGCGCTTAGATTAAATGGCGTTATTGGTGTTGATGTAAGCG
GAGGTGTGGAGACAAATGGTGTAAAAGACTCTAACAAAATAGCAAATTTCGTCAAAAATGCTAAGAAATA
GGTTATTACTGAGTAGTATTTATTTAAGTATTGTTTGTGCACTTGCCGATCTATGCGGTGTGAAATACCG
CACAGATGCGTAAGGAGAAAATACCGCATCAGGAAATTGTAAGCGTTAATATTTTGTTAAAATTCGCGTT
AAATTTTTGTTAAATCAGCTCATTTTTTAACCAATAGGCCGAAATCGGCAAAATCCCTTATAAATCAAAA
GAATAGACCGAGATAGGGT
[37 nt withheld, positions 7160-7196]
AAAGAACGTGGACTCCAACGTCAAAGG
[49 nt withheld, positions 7224-7272]
T
[91 nt withheld, positions 7274-7364]
G
[124 nt withheld, positions 7366-7489]
CCATTCGCCATTCAGGCTGCGCAACTGTTGGGAAGGGCGAT
