>Addgene plasmid #168423 | pTL362 | depositor partial sequence | sequence record 326523 | insert
GAATTCATGCCGACCCTGATTATTACCGTGGATCTGCAGTGCTGCCGCTGCAACATCAAGATCCAGAAGG
TGCTGTGCTGCATGCAGGAACGCGGCGAGCTGGAGATCGAAAAAATTGTGTATGAAAAAGATACCGTGGT
GGTGAGCGGTCCGAGTACACCGCGTAGCAGTCCGGCAAGTTGTGGTGCACGTCCGGCCCGTAGCAGTCGT
ACCAGCCGTAGCAGCCGCCGCAAACGCGGATCC
